Addgene plasmid #62230: psecBFP2
Purpose: encodes an inert blue fluorescent protein for use in oxidizing cellular environments including the periplasm and mammalian secretory pathway.
Depositing lab: Erik Snapp. Depositing organization: Albert Einstein College of Medicine. Publication: Cysteineless non-glycosylated monomeric blue fluorescent protein, secBFP2, for studies in the eukaryotic secretory pathway. Costantini LM, Subach OM, Jaureguiberry-bravo M, Verkhusha VV, Snapp EL. Biochem Biophys Res Commun. 2013 Jan 18;430(3):1114-9. doi: 10.1016/j.bbrc.2012.12.028. Epub 2012 Dec 19. PubMed 23257162.
Backbone
  Vector backbone: clontech N1
  Backbone manufacturer: clontech
  Backbone size w/o insert (bp): 4000
  Total vector size (bp): 4700
  Vector type: Mammalian Expression
  Selectable markers: Gentamicin
Growth in bacteria
  Bacterial resistance: Kanamycin, 50 μg/mL
  Growth temperature: 37°C
  Growth strain: DH5alpha
  Copy number: High Copy
Gene/Insert
  Gene/Insert name: secBFP2
  Species: Synthetic
  Insert size (bp): 705
  Promoter: cmv
  Tag / fusion protein: secbfp2 (C terminal on insert)
  Cloning method: Restriction Enzyme; 5′ cloning site AgeI (not destroyed); 3′ cloning site NotI (not destroyed)
  Sequencing primers: 5′ tggtttagtgaaccgt; 3′ GTTCAGGGGGAGGTGTG
Terms and licenses: Academic/Nonprofit Terms; Industry Terms: Not Available to Industry
How to cite: psecBFP2 was a gift from Erik Snapp (Addgene plasmid # 62230 ; http://n2t.net/addgene:62230 ; RRID:Addgene_62230)
