[The description below was written by a language model from this plasmid's Addgene catalogue record.]
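Description:
psecBFP2 is a mammalian expression plasmid built on a Clontech N1-type backbone, about 4.7 kb in total, of which roughly 4 kb is backbone and 705 bp is insert. It is maintained in E. coli as a high-copy plasmid under kanamycin selection. The record lists gentamicin as the selectable marker for the expression host. This most likely reflects the aminoglycoside (G418/Geneticin-type) resistance cassette usual in this vector family, but no feature table is provided to confirm the marker or the replication origins.

The payload is secBFP2, a synthetic blue fluorescent protein coding sequence placed between AgeI and NotI sites, both of which are retained, and expressed from the CMV promoter. In N1-style vectors the fluorescent protein sits downstream of the multiple cloning site, so a gene of interest can be inserted upstream to give a fusion carrying the fluorophore at its C terminus, which matches the record's tag annotation. According to the associated publication title, secBFP2 is a cysteineless, non-glycosylated, monomeric blue fluorescent protein. Removing cysteines avoids inappropriate disulfide bond formation, and eliminating glycosylation sites avoids unwanted modification in the secretory pathway. The protein therefore behaves as an inert reporter in oxidizing compartments.

The stated purpose is to supply a blue fluorescent tag suitable for oxidizing cellular environments, including the mammalian secretory pathway and the bacterial periplasm, where conventional fluorescent proteins may misfold or form aberrant oligomers. The record does not indicate that a signal sequence or retention motif is included, so targeting to such compartments would presumably come from the fused partner.
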