>Addgene plasmid #62230 | psecBFP2 | depositor partial sequence | sequence record 102012 | insert
GCTAGCGCTACCGGACTCAGATCTCGAGCTCAAGCTTCGAATTCTGCAGTCGACGGTACCGCGGGCCCGG
GATCCACCGGTCGCCACCATGAGCGAGGAGCTGATTAAGGAGAACATGCACATGAAGCTGTACATGGAGG
GCACCGTGGACAACCATCACTTCAAGGCAACATCCGAGGGCGAAGGCAAGCCCTACGAGGGCACCCAGAC
CATGAGAATCAAGGTGGTCGAGGGCGGCCCTCTCCCCTTCGCCTTCGACATCCTGGCTACTAGCTTCCTC
TACGGCAGCAAGACCTTCATCGACCACACCCAGGGCATCCCCGACTTCTTCAAGCAGTCCTTCCCTGAGG
GCTTCACATGGGAGAGAGTCACCACATACGAAGACGGGGGCGTGCTGACCGCTACCCAGGACACCAGCCT
CCAGGACGGCAGCCTCATCTACAACGTCAAGATCAGAGGGGTGGACTTCACATCCAACGGCCCTGTGATG
CAGAAGAAAACACTCGGCTGGGAGGCCTTCACCGAGACGCTGTACCCCGCTGACGGCGGCCTGGAAGGCA
GAAACGACATGGCCCTGAAGCTCGTGGGCGGGAGCCATCTGATCGCAAACGCCAAGACCACATATAGATC
CAAGAAACCCGCTAAGAACCTCAAGATGCCTGGCGTCTACTATGTGGACTACAGACTGGAAAGAATCAAG
GAGGCCAACGACGAGACCTACGTCGAGCAGCACGAGGTGGCAGTGGCCAGATACAGCGACCTCCCTAGCA
AACTGGGGCACAAGCTTAATTAAGCGGCCGCG
