>Addgene plasmid #62230 | psecBFP2 | addgene partial sequence | sequence record 104420 | CMV-F 5'-CGCAAATGGGCGGTAGGCGTG-3'
ACCGTCAGATCCGCTAGCGCTACCGGACTCAGATCTCGAGCTCAAGCTTCGAATTCTGCAGTCGACGGTA
CCGCGGGCCCGGGATCCACCGGTCGCCAGCAGCGAGGAGCTGATTAAGGAGAACATGCACATGAAGCTGT
ACATGGAGGGCACCGTGGACAACCATCACTTCAAGAGCACATCCGAGGGCGAAGGCAAGCCCTACGAGGG
CACCCAGACCATGAGAATCAAGGTGGTCGAGGGCGGCCCTCTCCCCTTCGCCTTCGACATCCTGGCTACT
AGCTTCCTCTACGGCAGCAAGACCTTCATCGACCACACCCAGGGCATCCCCGACTTCTTCAAGCAGTCCT
TCCCTGAGGGCTTCACATGGGAGAGAGTCACCACATACGAAGACGGGGGCGTGCTGACCGCTACCCAGGA
CACCAGCCTCCAGGACGGCAGCCTCATCTACAACGTCAAGATCAGAGGGGTGGACTTCACATCCAACGGC
CCTGTGATGCAGAAGAAAACACTCGGCTGGGAGGCCTTCACCGAGACGCTGTACCCCGCTGACGGCGGCC
TGGAAGGCAGAAACGACATGGCCCTGAAGCTCGTGGGCGGGAGCCATCTGATCGCAAACATCAAGACCAC
ATATAGATCCAAGAAACCCGCTAAGAACCTCAAGATGCCTGGCGTCTACTATGTGGACTACAGACTGGAA
AGAATCAAGGAGGCCAACGACGAGACCTACGTCGAGCAGCACGAGGTGGCAGTGGCCAGATACAGCGACC
TCCCTAGCAAACTGGGGCACAAGCTTAATTAAGCGGCCGCGACTCTAGATCATAATCAGCCATACCACAT
TTGTAGAGGTT
