>Addgene plasmid #62230 | psecBFP2 | addgene partial sequence | sequence record 104569 | SV40pA-R 5'-GAAATTTGTGATGCTATTGC-3'
ACAACAACAATTGCATTCATTTTATGTTTCAGGTTCAGGGGGAGGTGTGGGAGGTTTTTTAAAGCAAGTA
AAACCTCTACAAATGTGGTATGGCTGATTATGATCTAGAGTCGCGGCCGCTTAATTAAGCTTGTGCCCCA
GTTTGCTAGGGAGGTCGCTGTATCTGGCCACTGCCACCTCGTGCTGCTCGACGTAGGTCTCGTCGTTGGC
CTCCTTGATTCTTTCCAGTCTGTAGTCCACATAGTAGACGCCAGGCATCTTGAGGTTCTTAGCGGGTTTC
TTGGATCTATATGTGGTCTTGATGTTTGCGATCAGATGGCTCCCGCCCACGAGCTTCAGGGCCATGTCGT
TTCTGCCTTCCAGGCCGCCGTCAGCGGGGTACAGCGTCTCGGTGAAGGCCTCCCAGCCGAGTGTTTTCTT
CTGCATCACAGGGCCGTTGGATGTGAAGTCCACCCCTCTGATCTTGACGTTGTAGATGAGGCTGCCGTCC
TGGAGGCTGGTGTCCTGGGTAGCGGTCAGCACGCCCCCGTCTTCGTATGTGGTGACTCTCTCCCATGTGA
AGCCCTCAGGGAAGGACTGCTTGAAGAAGTCGGGGATGCCCTGGGTGTGGTCGATGAAGGTCTTGCTGCC
GTAGAGGAAGCTAGTAGCCAGGATGTCGAAGGCGAAGGGGAGAGGGCCGCCCTCGACCACCTTGATTCTC
ATGGTCTGGGTGCCCTCGTAGGGCTTGCCTTCGCCCTCGGATGTGCTCTTGAAGTGATGGTTGTCCACGG
TGCCCTCCATGTACAGCTTCATGTGCATGTTCTCCTTAATCAGCTCCTCGCTGCTGGCGACCGGTGGATC
CCGGGCCCGCGGTACCGTCGACTGCA
