>Addgene plasmid #62230 | psecBFP2 | depositor partial sequence | sequence record 118416 | Sequenced from 3' end
TGATCTAGAGTCGCGGCCGCTTAATTAAGCTTGTGCCCCAGTTTGCTAGGGAGGTCGCTGTATCTGGCCA
CTGCCACCTCGTGCTGCTCGACGTAGGTCTCGTCGTTGGCCTCCTTGATTCTTTCCAGTCTGTAGTCCAC
ATAGTAGACGCCAGGCATCTTGAGGTTCTTAGCGGGTTTCTTGGATCTATATGTGGTCTTGGCGTTTGCG
ATCAGATGGCTCCCGCCCACGAGCTTCAGGGCCATGTCGTTTCTGCCTTCCAGGCCGCCGTCAGCGGGGT
ACAGCGTCTCGGTGAAGGCCTCCCAGCCGAGTGTTTTCTTCTGCATCACAGGGCCGTTGGATGTGAAGTC
CACCCCTCTGATCTTGACGTTGTAGATGAGGCTGCCGTCCTGGAGGCTGGTGTCCTGGGTAGCGGTCAGC
ACGCCCCCGTCTTCGTATGTGGTGACTCTCTCCCATGTGAAGCCCTCAGGGAAGGACTGCTTGAAGAAGT
CGGGGATGCCCTGGGTGTGGTCGATGAAGGTCTTGCTGCCGTAGAGGAAGCTAGTAGCCAGGATGTCGAA
GGCGAAGGGGAGAGGGCCGCCCTCGACCACCTTGATTCTCATGGTCTGGGTGCCCTCGTAGGGCTTGCCT
TCGCCCTCGGATGTTGCCTTGAAGTGATGGTTGTCCACGGTGCCCTCCATGTACAGCTTCATGTGCATGT
TCTCCTTAATCAGCTCCTCGCTCATGGTGGCGACCGGTGGATCCCGGGCCCGCGGTACCGTCGACTGCAG
AATTCGAAGCTTGAGCTCGAGATCTGAG
