>Addgene plasmid #62230 | psecBFP2 | addgene partial sequence | sequence record 119948 | CMV-F 5'-CGCAAATGGGCGGTAGGCGTG-3'
GTGAACCGTCAGATCCGCTAGCGCTACCGGACTCAGATCTCGAGCTCAAGCTTCGAATTCTGCAGTCGAC
GGTACCGCGGGCCCGGGATCCACCGGTCGCCACCATGAGCGAGGAGCTGATTAAGGAGAACATGCACATG
AAGCTGTACATGGAGGGCACCGTGGACAACCATCACTTCAAGGCAACATCCGAGGGCGAAGGCAAGCCCT
ACGAGGGCACCCAGACCATGAGAATCAAGGTGGTCGAGGGCGGCCCTCTCCCCTTCGCCTTCGACATCCT
GGCTACTAGCTTCCTCTACGGCAGCAAGACCTTCATCGACCACACCCAGGGCATCCCCGACTTCTTCAAG
CAGTCCTTCCCTGAGGGCTTCACATGGGAGAGAGTCACCACATACGAAGACGGGGGCGTGCTGACCGCTA
CCCAGGACACCAGCCTCCAGGACGGCAGCCTCATCTACAACGTCAAGATCAGAGGGGTGGACTTCACATC
CAACGGCCCTGTGATGCAGAAGAAAACACTCGGCTGGGAGGCCTTCACCGAGACGCTGTACCCCGCTGAC
GGCGGCCTGGAAGGCAGAAACGACATGGCCCTGAAGCTCGTGGGCGGGAGCCATCTGATCGCAAACGCCA
AGACCACATATAGATCCAAGAAACCCGCTAAGAACCTCAAGATGCCTGGCGTCTACTATGTGGACTACAG
ACTGGAAAGAATCAAGGAGGCCAACGACGAGACCTACGTCGAGCAGCACGAGGTGGCAGTGGCCAGATAC
AGCGACCTCCCTAGCAAACTGGGGCACAAGCTTAATTAAGCGGCCGCGACTCTAGATCATAATCAGCCAT
ACCACATT
