>Addgene plasmid #62230 | psecBFP2 | addgene partial sequence | sequence record 120101 | SV40pA-R 5'-GAAATTTGTGATGCTATTGC-3'
AGTTAACAACAACAATTGCATTCATTTTATGTTTCAGGTTCAGGGGGAGGTGTGGGAGGTTTTTTAAAGC
AAGTAAAACCTCTACAAATGTGGTATGGCTGATTATGATCTAGAGTCGCGGCCGCTTAATTAAGCTTGTG
CCCCAGTTTGCTAGGGAGGTCGCTGTATCTGGCCACTGCCACCTCGTGCTGCTCGACGTAGGTCTCGTCG
TTGGCCTCCTTGATTCTTTCCAGTCTGTAGTCCACATAGTAGACGCCAGGCATCTTGAGGTTCTTAGCGG
GTTTCTTGGATCTATATGTGGTCTTGGCGTTTGCGATCAGATGGCTCCCGCCCACGAGCTTCAGGGCCAT
GTCGTTTCTGCCTTCCAGGCCGCCGTCAGCGGGGTACAGCGTCTCGGTGAAGGCCTCCCAGCCGAGTGTT
TTCTTCTGCATCACAGGGCCGTTGGATGTGAAGTCCACCCCTCTGATCTTGACGTTGTAGATGAGGCTGC
CGTCCTGGAGGCTGGTGTCCTGGGTAGCGGTCAGCACGCCCCCGTCTTCGTATGTGGTGACTCTCTCCCA
TGTGAAGCCCTCAGGGAAGGACTGCTTGAAGAAGTCGGGGATGCCCTGGGTGTGGTCGATGAAGGTCTTG
CTGCCGTAGAGGAAGCTAGTAGCCAGGATGTCGAAGGCGAAGGGGAGAGGGCCGCCCTCGACCACCTTGA
TTCTCATGGTCTGGGTGCCCTCGTAGGGCTTGCCTTCGCCCTCGGATGTTGCCTTGAAGTGATGGTTGTC
CACGGTGCCCTCCATGTACAGCTTCATGTGCATGTTCTCCTTAATCAGCTCCTCGCTCATGGTGGCGACC
GGTGGATCC
